>Addgene plasmid #210887 | pFBOH-MHL_COP1:386-731 | addgene full sequence | sequence record 426082 | Addgene NGS Result
GAAACGCTGGTGAAAGTAAAAGATGCTGAAGATCAGTTGGGTGCACGAGTGGGTTACATCGAACTGGATC
TCAACAGCGGTAAGATCCTTGAGAGTTTTCGCCCCGAAGAACGTTTTCCAATGATGAGCACTTTTAAAGT
TCTGCTATGTGGCGCGGTATTATCCCGTATTGACGCCGGGCAAGAGCAACTCGGTCGCCGCATACACTAT
TCTCAGAATGACTTGGTTGAGTACTCACCAGTCACAGAAAAGCATCTTACGGATGGCATGACAGTAAGAG
AATTATGCAGTGCTGCCATAACCATGAGTGATAACACTGCGGCCAACTTACTTCTGACAACGATCGGAGG
ACCGAAGGAGCTAACCGCTTTTTTGCACAACATGGGGGATCATGTAACTCGCCTTGATCGTTGGGAACCG
GAGCTGAATGAAGCCATACCAAACGACGAGCGTGACACCACGATGCCTGTAGCAATGGCAACAACGTTGC
GCAAACTATTAACTGGCGAACTACTTACTCTAGCTTCCCGGCAACAATTAATAGACTGGATGGAGGCGGA
TAAAGTTGCAGGACCACTTCTGCGCTCGGCCCTTCCGGCTGGCTGGTTTATTGCTGATAAATCTGGAGCC
GGTGAGCGTGGGTCTCGCGGTATCATTGCAGCACTGGGGCCAGATGGTAAGCCCTCCCGTATCGTAGTTA
TCTACACGACGGGGAGTCAGGCAACTATGGATGAACGAAATAGACAGATCGCTGAGATAGGTGCCTCACT
GATTAAGCATTGGTAACTGTCAGACCAAGTTTACTCATATATACTTTAGATTGATTTAAAACTTCATTTT
TAATTTAAAAGGATCTAGGTGAAGATCCTTTTTGATAATCTCATGACCAAAATCCCTTAACGTGAGTTTT
CGTTCCACTGAGCGTCAGACCCCGTAGAAAAGATCAAAGGATCTTCTTGAGATCCTTTTTTTCTGCGCGT
AATCTGCTGCTTGCAAACAAAAAAACCACCGCTACCAGCGGTGGTTTGTTTGCCGGATCAAGAGCTACCA
ACTCTTTTTCCGAAGGTAACTGGCTTCAGCAGAGCGCAGATACCAAATACTGTTCTTCTAGTGTAGCCGT
AGTTAGGCCACCACTTCAAGAACTCTGTAGCACCGCCTACATACCTCGCTCTGCTAATCCTGTTACCAGT
GGCTGCTGCCAGTGGCGATAAGTCGTGTCTTACCGGGTTGGACTCAAGACGATAGTTACCGGATAAGGCG
CAGCGGTCGGGCTGAACGGGGGGTTCGTGCACACAGCCCAGCTTGGAGCGAACGACCTACACCGAACTGA
GATACCTACAGCGTGAGCTATGAGAAAGCGCCACGCTTCCCGAAGGGAGAAAGGCGGACAGGTATCCGGT
AAGCGGCAGGGTCGGAACAGGAGAGCGCACGAGGGAGCTTCCAGGGGGAAACGCCTGGTATCTTTATAGT
CCTGTCGGGTTTCGCCACCTCTGACTTGAGCGTCGATTTTTGTGATGCTCGTCAGGGGGGCGGAGCCTAT
GGAAAAACGCCAGCAACGCGGCCTTTTTACGGTTCCTGGCCTTTTGCTGGCCTTTTGCTCACATGTTCTT
TCCTGCGTTATCCCCTGATTCTGTGGATAACCGTATTACCGCCTTTGAGTGAGCTGATACCGCTCGCCGC
AGCCGAACGACCGAGCGCAGCGAGTCAGTGAGCGAGGAAGCGGAAGAGCGCCTGATGCGGTATTTTCTCC
TTACGCATCTGTGCGGTATTTCACACCGCATAGACCAGCCGCGTAACCTGGCAAAATCGGTTACGGTTGA
GTAATAAATGGATGCCCTGCGTAAGCGGGTGTGGGCGGACAATAAAGTCTTAAACTGAACAAAATAGATC
TAAACTATGACAATAAAGTCTTAAACTAGACAGAATAGTTGTAAACTGAAATCAGTCCAGTTATGCTGTG
AAAAAGCATACTGGACTTTTGTTATGGCTAAAGCAAACTCTTCATTTTCTGAAGTGCAAATTGCCCGTCG
TATTAAAGAGGGGCGTGGCCAAGGGCATGGTAAAGACTATATTCGCGGCGTTGTGACAATTTACCGAACA
ACTCCGCGGCCGGGAAGCCGATCTCGGCTTGAACGAATTGTTAGGTGGCGGTACTTGGGTCGATATCAAA
GTGCATCACTTCTTCCCGTATGCCCAACTTTGTATAGAGAGCCACTGCGGGATCGTCACCGTAATCTGCT
TGCACGTAGATCACATAAGCACCAAGCGCGTTGGCCTCATGCTTGAGCAGATTGATGAGCGCGGTGGCAA
TGCCCTGCCTCCGGTGCTCGCCGGAGACTGCGAGATCATAGATATAGATCTCACTACGCGGCTGCTCAAA
CTTGGGCAGAACGTAAGCCGCGAGAGCGCCAACAACCGCTTCTTGGTCGAAGGCAGCAAGCGCGATGAAT
GTCTTACTACGGAGCAAGTTCCCGAGGTAATCGGAGTCCGGCTGATGTTGGGAGTAGGTGGCTACGTCTC
CGAACTCACGACCGAAAAGATCAAGAGCAGCCCGCATGGATTTGACTTGGTCAGGGCCGAGCCTACATGT
GCGAATGATGCCCATACTTGAGCCACCTAACTTTGTTTTAGGGCGACTGCCCTGCTGCGTAACATCGTTG
CTGCTCCATAACATCAAACATCGACCCACGGCGTAACGCGCTTGCTGCTTGGATGCCCGAGGCATAGACT
GTACAAAAAAACAGTCATAACAAGCCATGAAAACCGCCACTGCGCCGTTACCACCGCTGCGTTCGGTCAA
GGTTCTGGACCAGTTGCGTGAGCGCATACGCTACTTGCATTACAGTTTACGAACCGAACAGGCTTATGTC
AACTGGGTTCGTGCCTTCATCCGTTTCCACGGTGTGCGTCACCCGGCAACCTTGGGCAGCAGCGAAGTCG
AGGCATTTCTGTCCTGGCTGGCGAACGAGCGCAAGGTTTCGGTCTCCACGCATCGTCAGGCATTGGCGGC
CTTGCTGTTCTTCTACGGCAAGGTGCTGTGCACGGATCTGCCCTGGCTTCAGGAGATCGGAAGACCTCGG
CCGTCGCGGCGCTTGCCGGTGGTGCTGACCCCGGATGAAGTGGTTCGCATCCTCGGTTTTCTGGAAGGCG
AGCATCGTTTGTTCGCCCAGGACTCTAGCTATAGTTCTAGTGGTTGGCTACGTATACTCCGGAATATTAA
TAGATCATGGAGATAATTAAAATGATAACCATCTCGCAAATAAATAAGTATTTTACTGTTTTCGTAACAG
TTTTGTAATAAAAAAACCTATAAATATTCCGGATTATTCATACCGTCCCACCATCGGGCGCGGATCTCGG
TCCGAAAACCATGCATCATCATCATCATCACAGCAGCGGCAGAGAAAACTTGTATTTCCAGGGCGCAAGC
CAGTTGGATGAATTTCAGGAATGCTTGTCCAAGTTTACTCGATATAATTCAGTACGACCTTTAGCCACAT
TGTCATATGCTAGTGATCTCTATAATGGTTCCAGTATAGTCTCTAGTATTGAATTTGACCGGGATTGTGA
CTATTTTGCGATTGCTGGAGTTACAAAGAAGATTAAAGTCTATGAATATGACACTGTCATCCAGGATGCA
GTGGATATTCATTACCCTGAGAATGAAATGACCTGCAATTCGAAAATCAGCTGTATCAGTTGGAGTAGTT
ACCATAAGAACCTGTTAGCTAGCAGTGATTATGAAGGCACTGTTATTTTATGGGATGGATTCACAGGACA
GAGGTCAAAGGTCTATCAGGAGCATGAGAAGAGGTGTTGGAGTGTTGACTTTAATTTGATGGATCCTAAA
CTCTTGGCTTCAGGTTCTGATGATGCAAAAGTGAAGCTGTGGTCTACCAATCTAGACAACTCAGTGGCAA
GCATTGAGGCAAAGGCTAATGTGTGCTGTGTTAAATTCAGCCCCTCTTCCAGATACCATTTGGCTTTCGG
CTGTGCAGATCACTGTGTCCACTACTATGATCTTCGTAACACTAAACAGCCAATCATGGTATTCAAAGGA
CACCGTAAAGCAGTCTCTTATGCAAAGTTTGTGAGTGGTGAGGAAATTGTCTCTGCCTCAACAGACAGTC
AGCTAAAACTGTGGAATGTAGGGAAACCATACTGCCTACGTTCCTTCAAGGGTCATATCAATGAAAAAAA
CTTTGTAGGCCTGGCTTCCAATGGAGATTATATAGCTTGTGGAAGTGAAAATAACTCTCTCTACCTGTAC
TATAAAGGACTTTCTAAGACTTTGCTAACTTTTAAGTTTGATACAGTCAAAAGTGTTCTCGACAAAGACC
GAAAAGAAGATGATACAAATGAATTTGTTAGTGCTGTGTGCTGGAGGGCACTACCAGATGGGGAGTCCAA
TGTGCTGATTGCTGCTAACAGTCAGGGTACAATTAAGGTGCTAGAATTGGTATGATGACGAAGCTTGTCG
AGAAGTACTAGAGGATCATAATCAGCCATACCACATTTGTAGAGGTTTTACTTGCTTTAAAAAACCTCCC
ACACCTCCCCCTGAACCTGAAACATAAAATGAATGCAATTGTTGTTGTTAACTTGTTTATTGCAGCTTAT
AATGGTTACAAATAAAGCAATAGCATCACAAATTTCACAAATAAAGCATTTTTTTCACTGCATTCTAGTT
GTGGTTTGTCCAAACTCATCAATGTATCTTATCATGTCTGGATCTGATCACTGATATCGCCTAGGAGATC
CGAACCAGATAAGTGAAATCTAGTTCCAAACTATTTTGTCATTTTTAATTTTCGTATTAGCTTACGACGC
TACACCCAGTTCCCATCTATTTTGTCACTCTTCCCTAAATAATCCTTAAAAACTCCATTTCCACCCCTCC
CAGTTCCCAACTATTTTGTCCGCCCACAGCGGGGCATTTTTCTTCCTGTTATGTTTTTAATCAAACATCC
TGCCAACTCCATGTGACAAACCGTCATCTTCGGCTACTTTTTCTCTGTCACAGAATGAAAATTTTTCTGT
CATCTCTTCGTTATTAATGTTTGTAATTGACTGAATATCAACGCTTATTTGCAGCCTGAATGGCGAATGG
G
[124 nt withheld, positions 5112-5235]
C
[91 nt withheld, positions 5237-5327]
A
[49 nt withheld, positions 5329-5377]
CCTTTGACGTTGGAGTCCACGTTCTT
[37 nt withheld, positions 5404-5440]
ACCCTATCTCGGTCTATTCTTTTGATTTATAAGGGATTTTGCCGATTTCGGCCTATTGGTTAAAAAATGA
GCTGATTTAACAAAAATTTAACGCGAATTTTAACAAAATATTAACGCTTACAATTTAGGTGGCACTTTTC
GGGGAAATGTGCGCGGAACCCCTATTTGTTTATTTTTCTAAATACATTCAAATATGTATCCGCTCATGAG
ACAATAACCCTGATAAATGCTTCAATAATATTGAAAAAGGAAGAGTATGAGTATTCAACATTTCCGTGTC
GCCCTTATTCCCTTTTTTGCGGCATTTTGCCTTCCTGTTTTTGCTCACCCA
Features (pLannotate 1.2.2; 16 found; start..end, strand, type, name):
    957..1545    +  rep_origin     ori: high-copy-number ColE1/pMB1/pBR322/pUC origin of replication
   1731..1782    -  misc_feature   bom (fragment): basis of mobility region from pBR322
   1850..2074    -  mobile_element Tn7R: mini-Tn7 element (right end of the Tn7 transposon) Tn7
   2141..2674    -  CDS            GmR: gentamycin acetyltransferase; aacC1; confers resistance to gentamycin
   2844..2872    -  promoter       Pc promoter: intI1 (promoter lies within the coding sequence); class 1 integron promoter
   2850..3197    -  CDS            YPR2_ECOLX (fragment): Protein predicted: Swiss-Prot protein existence level 4. From Escherichia coli.
   3224..3315    +  promoter       polyhedrin promoter: polh from Autographa californica; promoter for the baculovirus polyhedrin gene
   3372..3390    +  CDS            capTEV™ (fragment): composite tag for in vivo biotinylation, TEV protease cleavage, and 6xHis tagging
   3425..4462    +  CDS            COP1 (fragment): COP1_HUMAN - Also known as RFWD2 From Homo sapiens (Human).
   4494..4577    +  CDS            large T antigen (fragment): large T antigen from SV40 (simian virus 40)
   4600..4734    +  polyA_signal   SV40 poly(A) signal: SV40 polyadenylation signal
   4763..4928    -  mobile_element Tn7L: mini-Tn7 element (left end of the Tn7 transposon) Tn7
   5091..5107    +  CDS            lacZα (fragment): LacZα fragment of β-galactosidase; lacZ fragment
   5112..5566    +  rep_origin     f1 ori (sequence partly withheld): f1 bacteriophage origin of replication; arrow indicates direction of (+) strand synthesis
   5592..5696    +  promoter       AmpR promoter: bla
   5697..786     +  CDS            AmpR (across the origin): β-lactamase; bla; confers resistance to ampicillin, carbenicillin, and related antibiotics
