[The description below was written by a language model from this plasmid's Addgene catalogue record and pLannotate feature annotations shown in this document.]
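Description:
pFBOH-MHL_COP1:386-731 is a baculovirus transfer (donor) plasmid for insect-cell expression of a fragment of human COP1 (also known as RFWD2), spanning residues A386 to V731. The backbone, pFBOH-MHL, is a modified pFastBac1. In E. coli it replicates from a high-copy ColE1/pUC-type origin and is selected with ampicillin through the bla gene; an f1 origin is also present. The full sequence is about 5.8 kb.

The expression cassette lies between the Tn7R and Tn7L ends of a mini-Tn7 element, together with a gentamicin acetyltransferase gene driven by a class 1 integron Pc promoter. In pFastBac-type systems this arrangement allows the whole segment to be transposed into a baculovirus shuttle genome (bacmid) in a suitable E. coli host, with gentamicin marking the transposed cassette, and the recombinant bacmid is then used to generate virus for infecting insect cells. Within the cassette, the strong, very late polyhedrin promoter from Autographa californica nucleopolyhedrovirus drives the 1,038 bp wild-type COP1 coding fragment, followed by an SV40 polyadenylation signal. The insert was derived from a Mammalian Gene Collection clone and introduced by ligation-independent cloning at BseRI sites that were destroyed in the process. An N-terminal 6xHis tag followed by a TEV protease recognition site permits metal-affinity purification and subsequent tag removal; the annotation tool labels part of this region as a fragment of a composite TEV/His tag.

The construct is intended for producing recombinant COP1 protein, and the associated publication concerns evaluating the ligandability of WD40 repeat-containing proteins.
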