Addgene plasmid #210887: pFBOH-MHL_COP1:386-731
Purpose: Insect expression of human COP1 fragment A386 to V731. N-terminal 6X His tag with TEV cleavage.
Depositing lab: Cheryl Arrowsmith. Depositing organization: University of Toronto. Publication: A Target Class Ligandability Evaluation of WD40 Repeat-Containing Proteins. Ackloo S, Li F, Szewczyk M, Seitova A, Loppnau P, Zeng H, Xu J, Ahmad S, Arnautova YA, Baghaie AJ, Beldar S, Bolotokova A, Centrella PA, Chau I, Clark MA, Cuozzo JW, Dehghani-Tafti S, Disch JS, Dong A, Dumas A, Feng JA, Ghiabi P, Gibson E, Gilmer J, Goldman B, Green SR, Guie MA, Guilinger JP, Harms N, Herasymenko O, Houliston S, Hutchinson A, Kearnes S, Keefe AD, Kimani SW, Kramer T, Kutera M, Kwak HA, Lento C, Li Y, Liu J, Loup J, Machado RAC, Mulhern CJ, Perveen S, Righetto GL, Riley P, Shrestha S, Sigel EA, Silva M, Sintchak MD, Slakman BL, Taylor RD, Thompson J, Torng W, Underkoffler C, von Rechenberg M, Walsh RT, Watson I, Wilson DJ, Wolf E, Yadav M, Yazdi AK, Zhang J, Zhang Y, Santhakumar V, Edwards AM, Barsyte-Lovejoy D, Schapira M, Brown PJ, Halabelian L, Arrowsmith CH. J Med Chem. 2025 Jan 23;68(2):1092-1112. doi: 10.1021/acs.jmedchem.4c02010. Epub 2024 Nov 4. PubMed 39495097.
Backbone
  Vector backbone: pFBOH-MHL
  Backbone manufacturer: pFASTBac1 Modified
  Vector type: Insect Expression
  Selectable markers: Gentamicin
Growth in bacteria
  Bacterial resistance: Ampicillin, 100 μg/mL
  Growth temperature: 37°C
  Growth strain: DH5alpha
  Copy number: High Copy
Gene/Insert
  Gene/Insert name: COP1:A386-V731 (alt name: RFWD2)
  Species: H. sapiens (human)
  Insert size (bp): 1038
  Mutation: wild type
  Entrez Gene: COP1 (a.k.a. CFAP78, FAP78, RFWD2, RNF200)
  Promoter: Polyhedrin
  Tag / fusion protein: MHHHHHHSSGRENLYFQG (N terminal on insert)
  Cloning method: Ligation Independent Cloning
  Sequencing primers: 5′ tattccggattattcataccg; 3′ ctctacaaatgtggtatggc
Resource information
  A portion of this plasmid was derived from a plasmid made by: Mammalian Gene Collection (BC094728)
Terms and licenses: Academic/Nonprofit Terms; Industry Terms: Not Available to Industry
Depositor comments: 5' Cloning Site: BseRI (destroyed), 3' Cloning Site: BseRI (destroyed).
How to cite: pFBOH-MHL_COP1:386-731 was a gift from Cheryl Arrowsmith (Addgene plasmid # 210887 ; http://n2t.net/addgene:210887 ; RRID:Addgene_210887)
