>Addgene plasmid #210887 | pFBOH-MHL_COP1:386-731 | depositor partial sequence | sequence record 411245 | Insert sequence
GCAAGCCAGTTGGATGAATTTCAGGAATGCTTGTCCAAGTTTACTCGATATAATTCAGTACGACCTTTAG
CCACATTGTCATATGCTAGTGATCTCTATAATGGTTCCAGTATAGTCTCTAGTATTGAATTTGACCGGGA
TTGTGACTATTTTGCGATTGCTGGAGTTACAAAGAAGATTAAAGTCTATGAATATGACACTGTCATCCAG
GATGCAGTGGATATTCATTACCCTGAGAATGAAATGACCTGCAATTCGAAAATCAGCTGTATCAGTTGGA
GTAGTTACCATAAGAACCTGTTAGCTAGCAGTGATTATGAAGGCACTGTTATTTTATGGGATGGATTCAC
AGGACAGAGGTCAAAGGTCTATCAGGAGCATGAGAAGAGGTGTTGGAGTGTTGACTTTAATTTGATGGAT
CCTAAACTCTTGGCTTCAGGTTCTGATGATGCAAAAGTGAAGCTGTGGTCTACCAATCTAGACAACTCAG
TGGCAAGCATTGAGGCAAAGGCTAATGTGTGCTGTGTTAAATTCAGCCCCTCTTCCAGATACCATTTGGC
TTTCGGCTGTGCAGATCACTGTGTCCACTACTATGATCTTCGTAACACTAAACAGCCAATCATGGTATTC
AAAGGACACCGTAAAGCAGTCTCTTATGCAAAGTTTGTGAGTGGTGAGGAAATTGTCTCTGCCTCAACAG
ACAGTCAGCTAAAACTGTGGAATGTAGGGAAACCATACTGCCTACGTTCCTTCAAGGGTCATATCAATGA
AAAAAACTTTGTAGGCCTGGCTTCCAATGGAGATTATATAGCTTGTGGAAGTGAAAATAACTCTCTCTAC
CTGTACTATAAAGGACTTTCTAAGACTTTGCTAACTTTTAAGTTTGATACAGTCAAAAGTGTTCTCGACA
AAGACCGAAAAGAAGATGATACAAATGAATTTGTTAGTGCTGTGTGCTGGAGGGCACTACCAGATGGGGA
GTCCAATGTGCTGATTGCTGCTAACAGTCAGGGTACAATTAAGGTGCTAGAATTGGTA
